Addgene plasmid #222070: pVP311
Purpose: (Empty Backbone) MultiGreen 2.0 AB level 1 acceptor vector, kanamycin selection.
Depositing lab: Wayne Parrott. Depositing organization: University of Georgia. Publication: MultiGreen: A multiplexing architecture for GreenGate cloning. Pennetti VJ, LaFayette PR, Parrott WA. PLoS One. 2024 Sep 18;19(9):e0306008. doi: 10.1371/journal.pone.0306008. eCollection 2024. PubMed 39292669.
Backbone
  Vector backbone: pVP077
  Vector type: Synthetic Biology ; GreenGate compatible cloning vector
Growth in bacteria
  Bacterial resistance: Chloramphenicol and Kanamycin, 25 & 50 μg/mL
  Growth temperature: 37°C
  Growth strain: ccdB Survival
  Copy number: High Copy
Gene/Insert
  Gene/Insert name: None
  Mutation: All unused Esp3i sites are domesticated
Terms and licenses: Academic/Nonprofit Terms; Industry Terms
How to cite: pVP311 was a gift from Wayne Parrott (Addgene plasmid # 222070 ; http://n2t.net/addgene:222070 ; RRID:Addgene_222070)
