[The description below was written by a language model from this plasmid's Addgene catalogue record and pLannotate feature annotations shown in this document.]
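Description:
pVP311 is an empty level 1 acceptor vector from the MultiGreen 2.0 system, a multiplexing extension of GreenGate (Golden Gate–style) cloning for assembling plant expression constructs. It is designated the "AB" acceptor, is built on the pVP077 backbone, and is about 8.4 kb. The feature table shows the architecture of a binary T-DNA vector. A high-copy ColE1/pUC-type origin, with an adjacent bom site and a remnant of rop, supports replication in E. coli. The pVS1 oriV, RepA and StaA functions provide replication and stable maintenance in Agrobacterium. Backbone selection is by a complete KanR gene (aph(3')-Ia). A truncated fragment of the aadA spectinomycin/streptomycin gene lies directly downstream, probably a leftover of an earlier marker that kanamycin resistance replaced.

Between the nopaline-type left and right T-DNA border repeats sits a counter-selectable dropout cassette rather than any payload. It contains a chloramphenicol acetyltransferase gene with its cat promoter, a partial ccdA, and an intact ccdB toxin gene, preceded by a lac UV5 promoter and a fragment of the pUC multiple cloning site. Because ccdB is lethal to ordinary E. coli, the empty vector must be kept in a ccdB-tolerant strain under chloramphenicol plus kanamycin. Replacing the cassette with assembled modules removes both ccdB and CmR, so correct recombinants survive in standard strains on kanamycin alone.

The record notes that all unused Esp3I sites have been domesticated, which suggests this type IIS enzyme is used within the MultiGreen workflow. The exact enzyme sites and overhangs flanking the cassette are not annotated. No insert, plant promoter or plant selectable marker is present.
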