Features (pLannotate 1.2.2; 17 found; start..end, strand, type, name):
    733..873     -  misc_feature   bom: basis of mobility region from pBR322
    975..1014    -  CDS            rop (fragment): Rop protein, which maintains plasmids at low copy number; rop
   1217..1411    -  rep_origin     pVS1 oriV: origin of replication for the Pseudomonas plasmid pVS1 (Heeb et al., 2000)
   1477..2550    -  CDS            pVS1 RepA: replication protein from the Pseudomonas plasmid pVS1 (Heeb et al., 2000)
   2979..3608    -  CDS            pVS1 StaA: stability protein from the Pseudomonas plasmid pVS1 (Heeb et al., 2000)
   4168..4569    -  CDS            Y4CG_SINFN (fragment): Protein inferred from homology: Swiss-Prot protein existence level 3. From Sinorhizobium fredii (strain NBRC 101917 / NGR234).
   4939..4963    -  misc_feature   RB T-DNA repeat: right border repeat from nopaline C58 T-DNA
   5053..5355    -  CDS            ccdB: CCDB_ECOLI - Also known as G, letB, letD. Experimental evidence at protein level: Swiss-Prot protein existence level 1. Toxic component of a type II toxin-antitoxin (TA) system, functioning in plasmid maintainence. Responsible for the post- segregational killing (PSK) of plasmid-free cells, also referred to as a plasmid addiction system. Half-life of over 2 hours. Cell killing by CcdB is accompanied by filamentation, defects in chromosome and plasmid segregation, defects in cell division, formation of anucleate cells, decreased DNA synthesis and plasmid loss. Interferes with the activity of DN
   5360..5518    -  CDS            ccdA (fragment): CCDA_ECO57 - Also known as H, letA. Experimental evidence at protein level: Swiss-Prot protein existence level 1. Antitoxin component of a type II toxin-antitoxin (TA) system which inhibits the post-segregational killing (PSK) of plasmid-free cells, also referred to as a plasmid addiction system. Binds to and blocks the activity of CcdB; will also remove bound CcdB protein from the CcdB-GyrA complex by forming a CcdA-CcdB complex, a process termed rejuvenation. Functions as a transcriptional corepressor for the ccdAB operon, repression also requires CcdB (By similarity). From Escherichia coli
   5675..6356    -  CDS            CmR (fragment): chloramphenicol acetyltransferase confers resistance to chloramphenicol
   6357..6386    -  promoter       cat promoter (fragment): promoter of the E. coli cat gene encoding chloramphenicol acetyltransferase
   6410..6440    -  promoter       lac UV5 promoter: E. coli lac promoter with an "up" mutation
   6510..6532    -  misc_feature   MCS (fragment): pUC18/19 multiple cloning site
   6608..6632    -  misc_feature   LB T-DNA repeat: left border repeat from nopaline C58 T-DNA
   6925..7740    +  CDS            KanR: aminoglycoside phosphotransferase; aph(3')-Ia; confers resistance to kanamycin in bacteria or G418 (Geneticin®) in eukaryotes
   7741..8090    +  CDS            SmR (fragment): aminoglycoside adenylyltransferase (Murphy, 1985); aadA; confers resistance to spectinomycin and streptomycin
   8336..547     +  rep_origin     ori (across the origin): high-copy-number ColE1/pMB1/pBR322/pUC origin of replication
>Addgene plasmid #222070 | pVP311 | addgene full sequence | sequence record 440968 | Addgene NGS Result
AAAAAAACCACCGCTACCAGCGGTGGTTTGTTTGCCGGATCAAGAGCTACCAACTCTTTTTCCGAAGGTA
ACTGGCTTCAGCAGAGCGCAGATACCAAATACTGTCCTTCTAGTGTAGCCGTAGTTAGGCCACCACTTCA
AGAACTCTGTAGCACCGCCTACATACCTCGCTCTGCTAATCCTGTTACCAGTGGCTGCTGCCAGTGGCGA
TAAGTCGTGTCTTACCGGGTTGGACTCAAGACGATAGTTACCGGATAAGGCGCAGCGGTCGGGCTGAACG
GGGGGTTCGTGCACACAGCCCAGCTTGGAGCGAACGACCTACACCGAACTGAGATACCTACAGCGTGAGC
TATGAGAAAGCGCCACGCTTCCCGAAGGGAGAAAGGCGGACAGGTATCCGGTAAGCGGCAGGGTCGGAAC
AGGAGAGCGCACGAGGGAGCTTCCAGGGGGAAACGCCTGGTATCTTTATAGTCCTGTCGGGTTTCGCCAC
CTCTGACTTGAGCGTCGATTTTTGTGATGCTCGTCAGGGGGGCGGAGCCTATGGAAAAACGCCAGCAACG
CGGCCTTTTTACGGTTCCTGGCCTTTTGCTGGCCTTTTGCTCACATGTTCTTTCCTGCGTTATCCCCTGA
TTCTGTGGATAACCGTATTACCGCCTTTGAGTGAGCTGATACCGCTCGCCGCAGCCGAACGACCGAGCGC
AGCGAGTCAGTGAGCGAGGAAGCGGAAGAGCGCCTGATGCGGTATTTTCTCCTTACGCATCTGTGCGGTA
TTTCACACCGCATATGGTGCACTCTCAGTACAATCTGCTCTGATGCCGCATAGTTAAGCCAGTATACACT
CCGCTATCGCTACGTGACTGGGTCATGGCTGCGCCCCGACACCCGCCAACACCCGCTGACGCGCCCTGAC
GGGCTTGTCTGCTCCCGGCATCCGCTTACAGACAAGCTGTGACCGGCTCCGGGAGCTGCATGTGTCAGAG
GTTTTCACCGTCATCACCGAAACGCGCGAGGCAGGGTGCCTTGATGTGGGCGCCGGCGGTCGAGTGGCGA
CGGCGCGGCTTGTCCGCGCCCTGGTAGATTGCCTGGCCGTAGGCCAGCCATTTTTGAGCGGCCAGCGGCC
GCGATAGGCCGACGCGAAGCGGCGGGGCGTAGGGAGCGCAGCGACCGAAGGGTAGGCGCTTTTTGCAGCT
CTTCGGCTGTGCGCTGGCCAGACAGTTATGCACAGGCCAGGCGGGTTTTAAGAGTTTTAATAAGTTTTAA
AGAGTTTTAGGCGGAAAAATCGCCTTTTTTCTCTTTTATATCAGTCACTTACATGTGTGACCGGTTCCCA
ATGTACGGCTTTGGGTTCCCAATGTACGGGTTCCGGTTCCCAATGTACGGCTTTGGGTTCCCAATGTACG
TGCTATCCACAGGAAAGAGAGCTTTTCGACCTTTTTCCCCTGCTAGGGCAATTTGCCCTAGCATCTGCTC
CGTACATTAGGAACCGGCGGATGCTTCGCCCTCGATCAGGTTGCGGTAGCGCATGACTAGGATCGGGCCA
GCCTGCCCCGCCTCCTCCTTCAAATCGTACTCCGGCAGGTCATTTGACCCGATCAGCTTGCGCACGGTGA
AACAGAACTTCTTGAACTCTCCGGCGCTGCCACTGCGTTCGTAGATCGTCTTGAACAACCATCTGGCTTC
TGCCTTGCCTGCGGCGCGGCGTGCCAGGCGGTAGAGAAAACGGCCGATGCCGGGATCGATCAAAAAGTAA
TCGGGGTGAACCGTCAGCACGTCCGGGTTCTTGCCTTCTGTGATCTCGCGGTACATCCAATCAGCTAGCT
CGATCTCGATGTACTCCGGCCGCCCGGTTTCGCTCTTTACGATCTTGTAGCGGCTAATCAAGGCTTCACC
CTCGGATACCGTCACCAGGCGGCCGTTCTTGGCCTTCTTCGTACGCTGCATGGCAACGTGCGTGGTGTTT
AACCGAATGCAGGTTTCTACCAGGTCGTCTTTCTGCTTTCCGCCATCGGCTCGCCGGCAGAACTTGAGTA
CGTCCGCAACGTGTGGACGGAACACGCGGCCGGGCTTGTCTCCCTTCCCTTCCCGGTATCGGTTCATGGA
TTCGGTTAGATGGGAAACCGCCATCAGTACCAGGTCGTAATCCCACACACTGGCCATGCCGGCCGGCCCT
GCGGAAACCTCTACGTGCCCGTCTGGAAGCTCGTAGCGGATCACCTCGCCAGCTCGTCGGTCACGCTTCG
ACAGACGGAAAACGGCCACGTCCATGATGCTGCGACTATCGCGGGTGCCCACGTCATAGAGCATCGGAAC
GAAAAAATCTGGTTGCTCGTCGCCCTTGGGCGGCTTCCTAATCGACGGCGCACCGGCTGCCGGCGGTTGC
CGGGATTCTTTGCGGATTCGATCAGCGGCCGCTTGCCACGATTCACCGGGGCGTGCTTCTGCCTCGATGC
GTTGCCGCTGGGCGGCCTGCGCGGCCTTCAACTTCTCCACCAGGTCATCACCCAGCGCCGCGCCGATTTG
TACCGGGCCGGATGGTTTGCGACCGCTCACGCCGATTCCTCGGGCTTGGGGGTTCCAGTGCCATTGCAGG
GCCGGCAGACAACCCAGCCGCTTACGCCTGGCCAACCGCCCGTTCCTCCACACATGGGGCATTCCACGGC
GTCGGTGCCTGGTTGTTCTTGATTTTCCATGCCGCCTCCTTTAGCCGCTAAAATTCATCTACTCATTTAT
TCATTTGCTCATTTACTCTGGTAGCTGCGCGATGTATTCAGATAGCAGCTCGGTAATGGTCTTGCCTTGG
CGTACCGCGTACATCTTCAGCTTGGTGTGATCCTCCGCCGGCAACTGAAAGTTGACCCGCTTCATGGCTG
GCGTGTCTGCCAGGCTGGCCAACGTTGCAGCCTTGCTGCTGCGTGCGCTCGGACGGCCGGCACTTAGCGT
GTTTGTGCTTTTGCTCATTTTCTCTTTACCTCATTAACTCAAATGAGTTTTGATTTAATTTCAGCGGCCA
GCGCCTGGACCTCGCGGGCAGCGTCGCCCTCGGGTTCTGATTCAAGAACGGTTGTGCCGGCGGCGGCAGT
GCCTGGGTAGCTCACGCGCTGCGTGATACGGGACTCAAGAATGGGCAGCTCGTACCCGGCCAGCGCCTCG
GCAACCTCACCGCCGATGCGCGTGCCTTTGATCGCCCGCGACACGACAAAGGCCGCTTGTAGCCTTCCAT
CCGTGACCTCAATGCGCTGCTTAACCAGCTCCACCAGGTCGGCGGTGGCCCATATGTCGTAAGGGCTTGG
CTGCACCGGAATCAGCACGAAGTCGGCTGCCTTGATCGCGGACACAGCCAAGTCCGCCGCCTGGGGCGCT
CCGTCGATCACTACGAAGTCGCGCCGGCCGATGGCCTTCACGTCGCGGTCAATCGTCGGGCGGTCGATGC
CGACAACGGTTAGCGGTTGATCTTCCCGCACGGCCGCCCAATCGCGGGCACTGCCCTGGGGATCGGAATC
GACTAACAGAACATCGGCCCCGGCGAGTTGCAGGGCGCGGGCTAGATGGGTTGCGATGGTCGTCTTGCCT
GACCCGCCTTTCTGGTTAAGTACAGCGATAACCTTCATGCGTTCCCCTTGCGTATTTGTTTATTTACTCA
TCGCATCATATACGCAGCGACCGCATGACGCAAGCTGTTTTACTCAAATACACATCACCTTTTTAGACGG
CGGCGCTCGGTTTCTTCAGCGGCCAAGCTGGCCGGCCAGGCCGCCAGCTTGGCATCAGACAAACCGGCCA
GGATTTCATGCAGCCGCACGGTTGATACGTGCGCGGGCGGCTCGAACACGTACCCGGCCGGGATCATCTC
CGCCTCGATCTCTTCGGTAATGAAAAACGGTTCGTCCTGGCCGTCCTGGTGCGGTTTCATGCTTGTTCCT
CTTGGCGTTCATTCTCGGCGGCCGCCAGGGCGTCGGCCTCGGTCAATGCGTCCTCACGGAAGGCACCGCG
CCGCCTGGCCTCGGTGGGCGTCACTTCCTCGCTGCGCTCAAGTGCGCGGTACAGGGTCGAGCGATGCACG
CCAAGCAGTGCAGCCGCCTCTTTCACGGTGCGGCCTTCCTGGTCGATCAGCTCGCGGGCGTGCGCGATCT
GTGCCGGGGTGAGGGTAGGGCGGGGGCCAAACTTCACGCCTCGGGCCTTGGCGGCCTCGCGCCCGCTCCG
GGTGCGGTCGATGATTAGGGAACGCTCGAACTCGGCAATGCCGGCGAACACGGTCAACACCATGCGGCCG
GCCGGCGTGGTGGTGTCGGCCCACGGCTCTGCCAGGCTACGCAGGCCCGCGCCGGCCTCCTGGATGCGCT
CGGCAATGTCCAGTAGGTCGCGGGTGCTGCGGGCCAGGCGGTCTAGCCTGGTCACTGTCACAACGTCGCC
AGGGCGTAGGTGGTCAAGCATCCTGGCCAGCTCCGGGCGGTCGCGCCTGGTGCCGGTGATCTTCTCGGAA
AACAGCTTGGTGCAGCCGGCCGCGTGCAGTTCGGCCCGTTGGTTGGTCAAGTCCTGGTCGTCGGTGCTGA
CGCGGGCATAGCCCAGCAGGCCAGCGGCGGCGCTCTTGTTCATGGCGTAATGTCTCCGGTTCTAGTCGCA
AGTATTCTACTTTATGCGACTAAAACACGCGACAAGAAAACGCCAGGAAAAGGGCAGGGCGGCAGCCTGT
CGCGTAACTTAGGACTTGTGCGACATGTCGTTTTCAGAAGAGGGCTGCACTGAACGTCAGAAGCCGACTG
CACTATAGCAGCGGAGGGGTTGGATCAAAGTACTTTAAAGTACTTTAAAGTACTTTAAAGTACTTTGATC
CCGAGGGGAACCCTGTGGTTGGCATGCACATACAAATGGACGAACGGATAAACCTTTTCACGCCCTTTTA
AATATCCGATTATTCTAATAAACGCTCTTTTCTCTTAGGTTTACCCGCCAATATATCCTGTCAAACACTG
ATAGTTTAAACTGAAGGCGGGAAACGACAATCTGATCCAAGCTCAAGCTAAGCTTCGTCTCAACCTTGAG
ACCGTCGACTTATATTCCCCAGAACATCAGGTTAATGGCGTTTTTGATGTCATTTTCGCGGTGGCTGAGA
TCAGCCACTTCTTCCCCGATAACGGAAACCGGCACACTGGCCATATCGGTGGTCATCATGCGCCAGCTTT
CATCCCCGATATGCACCACCGGGTAAAGTTCACGGGAGACTTTATCTGACAGCAGACGTGCACTGGCCAG
GGGGATCACCATCCGTCGCCCGGGCGTGTCAATAATATCACTCTGTACATCCACAAACAGACGATAACGG
CTCTCTCTTTTATAGGTGTAAACCTTAAACTGCATTTCACCAGCCCCTGTTCTCGTCAGCAAAAGAGCCG
TTCATTTCAATAAACCGGGCGACCTCAGCCATCCCTTCCTGATTTTCCGCTTTCCAGCGTTCGGCACGCA
GACGACGGGCTTCATTCTGCATGGTTGTGCTTACCAGACCGGAGATATTGACATCATATATGCCTTGAGC
AACTGATAGCTGTCGCTGTCAACTGTCACTGTAATACGCTGCTTCATAGCATACCTCTTTTTGACATACT
TCGGGTATACATATCAGTATATATTCTTATACCGCAAAAATCAGCGCGCAAATACGCATACTGTTATCTG
GCTTTTAGTAAGCCGGATCCACGCGTTTACGCCCCGCCCTGCCACTCATCGCAGTACTGTTGTAATTCAT
TAAGCATTCTGCCGACATGGAAGCCATCACAAACGGCATGATGAACCTGAATCGCCAGCGGCATCAGCAC
CTTGTCGCCTTGCGTATAATATTTGCCCATGGTGAAAACGGGGGCGAAGAAGTTGTCCATATTGGCCACG
TTTAAATCAAAACTGGTGAAACTCACCCAGGGATTGGCTGAGACTAAAAACATATTCTCAATAAACCCTT
TAGGGAAATAGGCCAGGTTTTCACCGTAACACGCCACATCTTGCGAATATATGTGTAGAAACTGCCGGAA
ATCGTCGTGGTATTCACTCCAGAGCGATGAAAACGTTTCAGTTTGCTCATGGAAAACGGTGTAACAAGGG
TGAACACTATCCCATATCACCAGCTCACCGTCTTTCATTGCCATACGGAATTCCGGATGAGCATTCATCA
GGCGGGCAAGAATGTGAATAAAGGCCGGATAAAACTTGTGCTTATTTTTCTTTACGGTCTTTAAAAAGGC
CGTAATATCCAGCTGAACGGTCTGGTTATAGGTACATTGAGCAACTGACTGAAATGCCTCAAAATGTTCT
TTACGATGCCATTGGGATATATCAACGGTGGTATATCCAGTGATTTTTTTCTCCATTTTAGCTTCCTTAG
CTCCTGAAAATCTCGACGGATCCTAACTCAAAATCCACACATTATACGAGCCGGAAGCATAAAGTGTAAA
GCCTGGGGTGCCTAATGCGGCCGCGGTCTCAGTATAACAAGAGACGCTGCAGGCATGCGACGTCGGGCCC
TCTAGAGGATCCCCGGGTACCGCGAATTCAATTCGGCGTTAATTCAGTACATTAAAAACGTCCGCAATGT
GTTATTAAGTTGTCTAAGCGTCAATTTGTTTACACCACAATATATCCTGCCACCAGCCAGCCAACAGCTC
CCCGACCGGCAGCTCGGCACAAAATCACCACTCGATACAGGCAGCCCATCAGTCCGGGACGGCGTCAGCG
GGAGAGCCGTTGTAAGGCGGCAGACTTTGCTCATGTTACCGATGCTATTCGGAAGAACGGCAACTAAGCT
GCCGGGTTTGAAACACGGATGATCTCGCGGAGGGTAGCATGTTGATTGTAACGATGACAGAGCGTTGCTG
CCTGTGATCCAGATCATGAACAATAAAACTGTCTGCTTACATAAACAGTAATACAAGGGGTGTTATGAGC
CATATTCAACGGGAAACGTCTTGCTCTAGGCCGCGATTAAATTCCAACATGGATGCTGATTTATATGGGT
ATAAATGGGCTCGCGATAATGTCGGGCAATCAGGTGCGACAATCTATCGATTGTATGGGAAGCCCGATGC
GCCAGAGTTGTTTCTGAAACATGGCAAAGGTAGCGTTGCCAATGATGTTACAGATGAGATGGTCAGACTA
AACTGGCTGACGGAATTTATGCCTCTTCCGACCATCAAGCATTTTATCCGTACTCCTGATGATGCATGGT
TACTCACCACTGCGATCCCCGGGAAAACAGCATTCCAGGTATTAGAAGAATATCCTGATTCAGGTGAAAA
TATTGTTGATGCGCTGGCAGTGTTCCTGCGCCGGTTGCATTCGATTCCTGTTTGTAATTGTCCTTTTAAC
AGCGATCGCGTATTTCGGCTCGCTCAGGCGCAATCACGAATGAATAACGGTTTGGTTGATGCGAGTGATT
TTGATGACGAGCGTAATGGCTGGCCTGTTGAACAAGTCTGGAAAGAAATGCATAAACTTTTGCCATTCTC
ACCGGATTCAGTCGTCACTCATGGTGATTTCTCACTTGATAACCTTATTTTTGACGAGGGGAAATTAATA
GGTTGTATTGATGTTGGACGAGTCGGAATCGCAGACCGATACCAGGATCTTGCCATCCTATGGAACTGCC
TCGGTGAGTTTTCTCCTTCATTACAGAAACGGCTTTTTCAAAAATATGGTATTGATAATCCTGATATGAA
TAAATTGCAGTTTCATTTGATGCTCGATGAGTTTTTCTAACAGCGGCGGAGGAACTCTTTGATCCGGTTC
CTGAACAGGATCTATTTGAGGCGCTAAATGAAACCTTAACGCTATGGAACTCGCCGCCCGACTGGGCTGG
CGATGAGCGAAATGTAGTGCTTACGTTGTCCCGCATTTGGTACAGCGCAGTAACCGGCAAAATCGCGCCG
AAGGATGTCGCTGCCGACTGGGCAATGGAGCGCCTGCCGGCCCAGTATCAGCCCGTCATACTTGAAGCTA
GACAGGCTTATCTTGGACAAGAAGAAGATCGCTTGGCCTCGCGCGCAGATCAGTTGGAAGAATTTGTCCA
CTACGTGAAAGGCGAGATCACCAAGGTAGTCGGCAAATAATGTCTAGCTAGAAATTCGTTCAAGCCGACG
CCGCTTCGCGGCGCGGCTTAACTCAAGCGTTAGATGCACTAAGCACATAATTGCTCACAGCCAAACTATC
AGGTCAAGTCTGCTTTTATTATTTTTAAGCGTGCATAATAAGCCCTACACAAATTGGGAGATATATCATG
CATGACCAAAATCCCTTAACGTGAGTTTTCGTTCCACTGAGCGTCAGACCCCGTAGAAAAGATCAAAGGA
TCTTCTTGAGATCCTTTTTTTCTGCGCGTAATCTGCTGCTTGCAAAC
